>Addgene plasmid #170516 | pGC(2.1)-U6.3 | addgene full sequence | sequence record 334635 | Addgene NGS Result
CTTTCCTGCGTTATCCCCTGATTCTGTGGATAACCGTATTACCGCCTTTGAGTGAGCTGATACCGCTCGC
CGCAGCCGAACGACCGAGCGCAGCGAGTCAGTGAGCGAGGAAGCGGAAGAGCGCCCAATACGCAAACCGC
CTCTCCCCGCGCGTTGGCCGATTCATTAATGCAGCTGGCACGACAGGTTTCCCGACTGGAAAGCGGGCAG
TGAGCGCAACGCAATTAATACGCGTACCGCTAGCCAGGAAGAGTTTGTAGAAACGCAAAAAGGCCATCCG
TCAGGATGGCCTTCTGCTTAGTTTGATGCCTGGCAGTTTATGGCGGGCGTCCTGCCCGCCACCCTCCGGG
CCGTTGCTTCACAACGTTCAAATCCGCTCCCGGCGGATTTGTCCTACTCAGGAGAGCGTTCACCGACAAA
CAACAGATAAAACGAAAGGCCCAGTCTTCCGACTGAGCCTTTCGTTTTATTTGATGCCTGGCAGTTCCCT
ACTCTCGCGTTAACGCTAGCATGGATGTTTTCCCAGTCACGACGTTGTAAAACGACGGCCAGTCTTAAGC
TCGGGCCGCTCTTCTGTTTAAGAGCTATGCTGGAAACAGCATAGCAAGTTTAAATAAGGCTAGTCCGTTA
TCAACTTTGCTGGAAACAGCAAAGTGGCACCGAGTCGGTGCTTTTTTTGCTCACCTGTGATTGCTCCTAC
TCAAATACAAAAACATCAAATTTTCTGTCAATAAAGCATATTTATTTATATTTATTTTACAGGAAAGAAT
TCCTTTTAAAGTGTATTTTAACCTATAATGAAAAACGATTAAAAAAAATACATAAAATAATTCGAAAATT
TTTGAATAGCCCAGGTTGATAAAAATTCATTTCATACGTTTTATAACTTATGCCCCTAAGTATTTTTTGA
CCATAGTGTTTCAATTCTACATTAATTTTACAGAGTAGAATGAAACGCCACCTACTCAGCCAAGAGGCGA
AAAGGTTAGCTCGCCAAGCAGAGAGGGCGCCAGTGCTCACTACTTTTTATAATTCTCAACTTCTTTTTCC
AGACTCAGTTCGTATATATAGACCTATTTTCAATTTAACGTCGGGAAGAGCCTGATATCCCCTATAGTGA
GTCGTATTACATGGTCATAGCTGTTTCCTGGCAGCTCTGGCCCGTGTCTCAAAATCTCTGATGTTACATT
GCACAAGATAAAAATATATCATCATGAACAATAAAACTGTCTGCTTACATAAACAGTAATACAAGGGGTG
TTATGAGCCATATTCAACGGGAAACGTCGAGGCCGCGATTAAATTCCAACATGGATGCTGATTTATATGG
GTATAAATGGGCTCGCGATAATGTCGGGCAATCAGGTGCGACAATCTATCGCTTGTATGGGAAGCCCGAT
GCGCCAGAGTTGTTTCTGAAACATGGCAAAGGTAGCGTTGCCAATGATGTTACAGATGAGATGGTCAGAC
TAAACTGGCTGACGGAATTTATGCCTCTTCCGACCATCAAGCATTTTATCCGTACTCCTGATGATGCATG
GTTACTCACCACTGCGATCCCCGGAAAAACAGCATTCCAGGTATTAGAAGAATATCCTGATTCAGGTGAA
AATATTGTTGATGCGCTGGCAGTGTTCCTGCGCCGGTTGCATTCGATTCCTGTTTGTAATTGTCCTTTTA
ACAGCGATCGCGTATTTCGTCTCGCTCAGGCGCAATCACGAATGAATAACGGTTTGGTTGATGCGAGTGA
TTTTGATGACGAGCGTAATGGCTGGCCTGTTGAACAAGTCTGGAAAGAAATGCATAAACTTTTGCCATTC
TCACCGGATTCAGTCGTCACTCATGGTGATTTCTCACTTGATAACCTTATTTTTGACGAGGGGAAATTAA
TAGGTTGTATTGATGTTGGACGAGTCGGAATCGCAGACCGATACCAGGATCTTGCCATCCTATGGAACTG
CCTCGGTGAGTTTTCTCCTTCATTACAGAAACGGCTTTTTCAAAAATATGGTATTGATAATCCTGATATG
AATAAATTGCAGTTTCATTTGATGCTCGATGAGTTTTTCTAATCAGAATTGGTTAATTGGTTGTAACACT
GGCAGAGCATTACGCTGACTTGACGGGACGGCGCAAGCTCATGACCAAAATCCCTTAACGTGAGTTACGC
GTCGTTCCACTGAGCGTCAGACCCCGTAGAAAAGATCAAAGGATCTTCTTGAGATCCTTTTTTTCTGCGC
GTAATCTGCTGCTTGCAAACAAAAAAACCACCGCTACCAGCGGTGGTTTGTTTGCCGGATCAAGAGCTAC
CAACTCTTTTTCCGAAGGTAACTGGCTTCAGCAGAGCGCAGATACCAAATACTGTTCTTCTAGTGTAGCC
GTAGTTAGGCCACCACTTCAAGAACTCTGTAGCACCGCCTACATACCTCGCTCTGCTAATCCTGTTACCA
GTGGCTGCTGCCAGTGGCGATAAGTCGTGTCTTACCGGGTTGGACTCAAGACGATAGTTACCGGATAAGG
CGCAGCGGTCGGGCTGAACGGGGGGTTCGTGCACACAGCCCAGCTTGGAGCGAACGACCTACACCGAACT
GAGATACCTACAGCGTGAGCTATGAGAAAGCGCCACGCTTCCCGAAGGGAGAAAGGCGGACAGGTATCCG
GTAAGCGGCAGGGTCGGAACAGGAGAGCGCACGAGGGAGCTTCCAGGGGGAAACGCCTGGTATCTTTATA
GTCCTGTCGGGTTTCGCCACCTCTGACTTGAGCGTCGATTTTTGTGATGCTCGTCAGGGGGGCGGAGCCT
ATGGAAAAACGCCAGCAACGCGGCCTTTTTACGGTTCCTGGCCTTTTGCTGGCCTTTTGCTCACATGTT
Features (pLannotate 1.2.2; 9 found; start..end, strand, type, name):
    121..213     +  CDS            lacI (fragment): lac repressor; lacI; The lac repressor binds to the lac operator to inhibit transcription in E. coli. This inhibition can be relieved by adding lactose or isopropyl-β-D-thiogalactopyranoside (IPTG).
    268..295     -  terminator     rrnB T2 terminator: transcription terminator T2 from the E. coli rrnB gene
    427..470     +  terminator     rrnB T1 terminator: Escherichia coli rrnB; transcription terminator T1 from the E. coli rrnB gene
    517..553     -  CDS            lacZα (fragment): LacZα fragment of β-galactosidase; lacZ fragment
    594..637     +  misc_RNA       tracrRNA (fragment): trans-activating CRISPR RNA for the Streptococcus pyogenes CRISPR/Cas9 system
    673..1093    +  promoter       dU6-3 promoter: RNA polymerase III promoter for Drosophila U6-3 snRNA (Port et al., 2014)
   1111..1129    -  promoter       T7 promoter: promoter for bacteriophage T7 RNA polymerase
   1263..2072    +  CDS            KanR: aminoglycoside phosphotransferase; aph(3')-Ia; confers resistance to kanamycin in bacteria or G418 (Geneticin®) in eukaryotes
   2219..2807    +  rep_origin     ori: high-copy-number ColE1/pMB1/pBR322/pUC origin of replication
