[The description below was written by a language model from this plasmid's Addgene catalogue record and pLannotate feature annotations shown in this document.]
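Description:
pGC(2.1)-U6.3 is a small (about 2.9 kb) bacterial plasmid built on the pDONR221 backbone that serves purely as a PCR template rather than as an expression or transgenesis vector in its own right. It is maintained in E. coli at high copy through a ColE1/pUC-type origin and selected with kanamycin via the KanR aminoglycoside phosphotransferase gene. Backbone remnants annotated in the sequence include the rrnB T1 and T2 transcription terminators, which insulate the cloning region from read-through transcription, short lacI and lacZα fragments, and a T7 promoter. M13 forward and reverse primer sites flank the insert for sequencing.

The payload is a 518 bp fragment, inserted by Gibson assembly, that joins a guide RNA scaffold, designated gRNAcore(2.1), to the Drosophila melanogaster U6-3 snRNA promoter, an RNA polymerase III promoter commonly used to drive gRNA expression in flies. The annotation detects only a partial match to the Streptococcus pyogenes tracrRNA upstream of the dU6-3 promoter, consistent with a modified scaffold variant, although the record does not detail the modifications. The scaffold-then-promoter order suits construction of multi-gRNA arrays: presumably, amplifying the fragment with primers carrying spacer sequences yields a piece that completes one gRNA with its scaffold and supplies the promoter and targeting sequence for the next. The record states that the fragment is used together with the companion vector pAC-CR7T-gRNA2.1-nlsBFP, as part of a toolkit for tissue-specific CRISPR/Cas9 mutagenesis in Drosophila.
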