Addgene plasmid #170516: pGC(2.1)-U6.3
Purpose: PCR template vector for amplifying gRNAcore(2.1)-pU6.3 promoter fragment; used together with pAC-CR7T-gRNA2.1-nlsBFP
Depositing lab: Chun Han. Depositing organization: Cornell University. Publication: Upgraded CRISPR/Cas9 tools for tissue-specific mutagenesis in Drosophila. Koreman GT, Xu Y, Hu Q, Zhang Z, Allen SE, Wolfner MF, Wang B, Han C. Proc Natl Acad Sci U S A. 2021 Apr 6;118(14). pii: 2014255118. doi: 10.1073/pnas.2014255118. PubMed 33782117.
Backbone
  Vector backbone: pDONR221
  Backbone size w/o insert (bp): 2351
  Total vector size (bp): 2869
  Vector type: PCR template vector for amplifying gRNAcore(2.1)-pU6.3 promoter fragment; used together with pAC-CR7T-gRNA2.1-nlsBFP.
Growth in bacteria
  Bacterial resistance: Kanamycin, 50 μg/mL
  Growth temperature: 37°C
  Growth strain: DH5alpha
  Copy number: High Copy
Gene/Insert
  Gene/Insert name: gRNAcore(2.1)-pU6.3
  Species: D. melanogaster (fly)
  Insert size (bp): 518
  Cloning method: Gibson Cloning
  Sequencing primers: 5′ M13 forward primer; 3′ M13 reverse primer
Terms and licenses: Academic/Nonprofit Terms; Industry Terms: Not Available to Industry
Depositor comments: For more information about the Han Lab Drosophila Transgenic Vectors, please visit: https://han.wicmb.cornell.edu/han-lab-drosophila-transgenic-vectors/
How to cite: pGC(2.1)-U6.3 was a gift from Chun Han (Addgene plasmid # 170516 ; http://n2t.net/addgene:170516 ; RRID:Addgene_170516)
